>Addgene plasmid #209474 | EC67848 | addgene full sequence | sequence record 413865 | Addgene NGS Result
CTAAATTGTAAGCGTTAATATTTTGTTAAAATTCGCGTTAAATTTTTGTTAAATCAGCTCATTTTTTAAC
CAATAGGCCGAAATCGGCAAAATCCCTTATAAATCAAAAGAATAGACCGAGATAGGGTTGAGTGGCCGCT
ACAGGGCGCTCCCATTCGCCATTCAGGCTGCGCAACTGTTGGGAAGGGCGTTTCGGTGCGGGCCTCTTCG
CTATTACGCCAGCTGGCGAAAGGGGGATGTGCTGCAAGGCGATTAAGTTGGGTAACGCCAGGGTTTTCCC
AGTCACGACGTTGTAAAACGACGGCCAGTGAGCGCGACGTAATACGACTCACTATAGGGCGAATTGGCGG
AAGGCCGTCAAGGCCGCATCGCATGAAGACAACAGATCTCACAGAGTGCCCCTCATTTATGTCAAACTAT
ACACTTATCATGTCTGACATGACTTTGCAGTTAATTTTTTTGAACGGTGTCATGCTTTGCACAATTGTCC
TCCATCTATAATGTTTTACAAGAAACTATTTAATACTGTATTAACCTTTGCAGTAGGCATACTTGGTACC
ATAATTATCTACATGCTGTCATGTGGAGCTCGTGGTACATACAGTAGTTTTTTTGTTACTAAATACGGAG
TACATTCGTATATGATATGTTCCCTAATTAGTTGCATCACTTTTTTGTCCTCATTGCTGCTCTACTCTAA
ACTTATGTTCCAGACAAGCCTACAACTGAGTCAGCCTGTCAGAGTTCTACTGTGTTTGGATAGATGTTCT
AGTGCAACTTTCTTCTTGTATGTTTAGTTAATCATAAGGACTCATTTTCTTACTACCTCCGGGACAGATG
TTTCTCAGATGGGCCGGGCTCTCTCTGCCCAGCAGGCAGCAGCAGCCCGACCTCATGGGCCAGCACCCAC
CACGAGTTCCAGCTAGGGGGTGTTGCTGCCTAACACTAACACTAACATTAGTCCCACCTCGCCAGTTTGC
AGGGATCGGAACCAGCTTATAAGCTGAGCTGAGGAAGAAGGTAGCAAAATTACTGATGAGTCCGTGAGGA
CGAAACGAGTAAGCTCGTCTAATTTCTACTAAGTGTAGATTGAGACCGCAGCTGGCACGACAGGTTTGCC
GACTGGAAAGCGGGCAGTGAGCGCAACGCAATTAATGTGAGTTAGCTCACTCATTAGGCACCCCAGGCTT
TACACTTTATGCTTCCGGCTCGTATGTTGTGTGGAATTGTGAGCGGATAACAATTTCACACAGGAAACAG
CTATGACCATGATTACGCCAAGCTTGCATGCCTGCAGGTCGACTCTAGAGGATCCCCGGGTACCGAGCTC
GAATTCACTGGCCGTCGTTTTACAACGTCGTGACTGGGAAAACCCTGGCGTTACCCAACTTAATCGCCTT
GCAGCACATCCCCCTTTCGCCAGCTGGCGTAATAGCGAAGAGGCCCGCACCGATCGCCCTTCCCAACAGT
TGCGCAGCCTGAATGGCGAATGGCGCCTGATGCGGTATTTTCTCCTTACGCATCTGTGCGGTATTTCACA
CCGCATATGGTGCACTCTCAGTACAATCTGCTCTGATGCCGCATAGTTAAGCCAGCCCCGACACCCGCCA
ACACCCGCTGACGCGCCCTGACGGGCTTGTCTGCTCCCGGCATCCGCTTACAGACAAGCTGTGACGGTCT
CAGGCCGGCATGGTCCCAGCCTCCTCGCTGGCGCCGGCTGGGCAACATGCTTCGGCATGGCGAATGGGAC
TTTTTTGTGTTGTCTTCCTGGCCTGGGCCTCATGGGCCTTCCGCTCACTGCCCGCTTTCCAGTCGGGAAA
CCTGTCGTGCCAGCTGCATTAACATGGTCATAGCTGTTTCCTTGCGTATTGGGCGCTCTCCGCTTCCTCG
CTCACTGACTCGCTGCGCTCGGTCGTTCGGGTAAAGCCTGGGGTGCCTAATGAGCAAAAGGCCAGCAAAA
GGCCAGGAACCGTAAAAAGGCCGCGTTGCTGGCGTTTTTCCATAGGCTCCGCCCCCCTGACGAGCATCAC
AAAAATCGACGCTCAAGTCAGAGGTGGCGAAACCCGACAGGACTATAAAGATACCAGGCGTTTCCCCCTG
GAAGCTCCCTCGTGCGCTCTCCTGTTCCGACCCTGCCGCTTACCGGATACCTGTCCGCCTTTCTCCCTTC
GGGAAGCGTGGCGCTTTCTCATAGCTCACGCTGTAGGTATCTCAGTTCGGTGTAGGTCGTTCGCTCCAAG
CTGGGCTGTGTGCACGAACCCCCCGTTCAGCCCGACCGCTGCGCCTTATCCGGTAACTATCGTCTTGAGT
CCAACCCGGTAAGACACGACTTATCGCCACTGGCAGCAGCCACTGGTAACAGGATTAGCAGAGCGAGGTA
TGTAGGCGGTGCTACAGAGTTCTTGAAGTGGTGGCCTAACTACGGCTACACTAGAAGAACAGTATTTGGT
ATCTGCGCTCTGCTGAAGCCAGTTACCTTCGGAAAAAGAGTTGGTAGCTCTTGATCCGGCAAACAAACCA
CCGCTGGTAGCGGTGGTTTTTTTGTTTGCAAGCAGCAGATTACGCGCAGAAAAAAAGGATCTCAAGAAGA
TCCTTTGATCTTTTCTACGGGGTCTGACGCTCAGTGGAACGAAAACTCACGTTAAGGGATTTTGGTCATG
AGATTATCAAAAAGGATCTTCACCTAGATCCTTTTAAATTAAAAATGAAGTTTTAAATCAATCTAAAGTA
TATATGAGTAAACTTGGTCTGACAGTTACCAATGCTTAATCAGTGAGGCACCTATCTCAGCGATCTGTCT
ATTTCGTTCATCCATAGTTGCCTGACTCCCCGTCGTGTAGATAACTACGATACGGGAGGGCTTACCATCT
GGCCCCAGTGCTGCAATGATACCGCGAGAACCACGCTCACCGGCTCCAGATTTATCAGCAATAAACCAGC
CAGCCGGAAGGGCCGAGCGCAGAAGTGGTCCTGCAACTTTATCCGCCTCCATCCAGTCTATTAATTGTTG
CCGGGAAGCTAGAGTAAGTAGTTCGCCAGTTAATAGTTTGCGCAACGTTGTTGCCATTGCTACAGGCATC
GTGGTGTCACGCTCGTCGTTTGGTATGGCTTCATTCAGCTCCGGTTCCCAACGATCAAGGCGAGTTACAT
GATCCCCCATGTTGTGCAAAAAAGCGGTTAGCTCCTTCGGTCCTCCGATCGTTGTCAGAAGTAAGTTGGC
CGCAGTGTTATCACTCATGGTTATGGCAGCACTGCATAATTCTCTTACTGTCATGCCATCCGTAAGATGC
TTTTCTGTGACTGGTGAGTACTCAACCAAGTCATTCTGAGAATAGTGTATGCGGCGACCGAGTTGCTCTT
GCCCGGCGTCAATACGGGATAATACCGCGCCACATAGCAGAACTTTAAAAGTGCTCATCATTGGAAAACG
TTCTTCGGGGCGAAAACTCTCAAGGATCTTACCGCTGTTGAGATCCAGTTCGATGTAACCCACTCGTGCA
CCCAACTGATCTTCAGCATCTTTTACTTTCACCAGCGTTTCTGGGTGAGCAAAAACAGGAAGGCAAAATG
CCGCAAAAAAGGGAATAAGGGCGACACGGAAATGTTGAATACTCATACTCTTCCTTTTTCAATATTATTG
AAGCATTTATCAGGGTTATTGTCTCATGAGCGGATACATATTTGAATGTATTTAGAAAAATAAACAAATA
GGGGTTCCGCGCACATTTCCCCGAAAAGTGCCAC
Features (pLannotate 1.2.2; 16 found; start..end, strand, type, name):
      3..134     -  rep_origin     M13 ori (fragment): M13 bacteriophage origin of replication; arrow indicates direction of (+) strand synthesis
    155..311     -  CDS            lacZα (fragment): LacZα fragment of β-galactosidase; lacZ fragment
    320..338     +  promoter       T7 promoter: promoter for bacteriophage T7 RNA polymerase
   1033..1056    +  misc_RNA       sTRSV HHRz (fragment): hammerhead ribozyme from the tobacco ringspot virus satellite RNA (Khvorova et al., 2003)
   1098..1140    +  CDS            lacI (fragment): lac repressor; lacI; The lac repressor binds to the lac operator to inhibit transcription in E. coli. This inhibition can be relieved by adding lactose or isopropyl-β-D-thiogalactopyranoside (IPTG).
   1153..1174    +  protein_bind   CAP binding site: CAP binding activates transcription in the presence of cAMP. E. coli catabolite activator protein
   1189..1219    +  promoter       lac promoter: promoter for the E. coli lac operon
   1227..1243    +  protein_bind   lac operator: The lac repressor binds to the lac operator to inhibit transcription in E. coli. This inhibition can be relieved by adding lactose or isopropyl-β-D-thiogalactopyranoside (IPTG). lac repressor encoded by lacI
   1280..1336    -  misc_feature   MCS: pUC18/19 multiple cloning site
   1333..1490    +  CDS            lacZα (fragment): LacZα fragment of β-galactosidase; lacZ fragment
   1496..1595    -  misc_feature   bom (fragment): basis of mobility region from pBR322
   1795..1842    -  CDS            lacI (fragment): lac repressor; lacI; The lac repressor binds to the lac operator to inhibit transcription in E. coli. This inhibition can be relieved by adding lactose or isopropyl-β-D-thiogalactopyranoside (IPTG).
   1879..1919    -  rep_origin     RSF ori (fragment): Plasmids containing the RSF 1030 origin of replication can be propagated in E. coli cells that contain additional plasmids with compatible origins.
   1997..2585    -  rep_origin     ori: high-copy-number ColE1/pMB1/pBR322/pUC origin of replication
   2756..3616    -  CDS            AmpR: β-lactamase; bla; confers resistance to ampicillin, carbenicillin, and related antibiotics
   3617..3721    -  promoter       AmpR promoter: bla
