[The description below was written by a language model from this plasmid's Addgene catalogue record and pLannotate feature annotations shown in this document.]
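Description:
EC67848 is a small (about 3.7 kb) high-copy E. coli cloning plasmid from a Golden Gate-based CRISPR toolkit for barley and wheat. It serves as the acceptor into which protospacers (guide sequences) are cloned for Cas12a editing. The depositor describes it as a Golden Gate level 1, position 5 module, meaning the finished guide expression unit is intended to be assembled with other level 1 units into a larger multigene construct. The backbone is not named in the record. The feature table shows a ColE1/pUC-type origin and an ampicillin resistance gene (β-lactamase with its own promoter) for propagation and selection in bacteria. It also shows short remnants of an M13 origin, lacZα, lacI, bom and a T7 promoter, which are typical of pUC-derived cloning vectors.

The payload is a guide RNA cassette driven by the HvU3 promoter, which is not annotated in the feature table but presumably lies in the unannotated region upstream of the ribozyme. The insert is named Cas12a HH-DR-HDV, with the Cas12a system attributed to Lachnospiraceae bacterium. This indicates a hammerhead ribozyme, the Cas12a direct repeat and an HDV ribozyme. In such a design, the flanking self-cleaving ribozymes trim the transcript to release a crRNA with defined ends. A hammerhead ribozyme fragment is annotated, whereas the direct repeat and the HDV ribozyme are not. Just downstream of the hammerhead lies a lac promoter/operator–lacZα unit with a pUC multiple cloning site. Together with LacZ being listed as the selectable marker, this suggests a blue/white screening dropout that is replaced when a protospacer is inserted. The specific cloning enzymes and sites are not recorded.
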