Addgene plasmid #209474: EC67848
Purpose: Cloning protospacers for Cas12a editing
Depositing lab: Wendy Harwood & Cristobal Uauy. Depositing organization: John Innes Centre. Publication: An optimised CRISPR Cas9 and Cas12a mutagenesis toolkit for Barley and Wheat. Lawrenson T, Clarke M, Kirby R, Forner M, Steuernagel B, Brown JKM, Harwood W. Plant Methods. 2024 Aug 13;20(1):123. doi: 10.1186/s13007-024-01234-y. PubMed 39138524.
Backbone
  Vector backbone: Unknown
  Vector type: CRISPR
  Selectable markers: LacZ
Growth in bacteria
  Bacterial resistance: Ampicillin, 100 μg/mL
  Growth temperature: 37°C
  Growth strain: DH5alpha
  Copy number: High Copy
Gene/Insert
  Gene/Insert name: Cas12a HH-DR-HDV
  Species: Lachnospiraceae bacterium
  Promoter: HvU3
  Cloning method: Restriction Enzyme; 5′ cloning site unknown (unknown if destroyed)
Terms and licenses: Academic/Nonprofit Terms; Industry Terms: Not Available to Industry
Depositor comments: GoldeGate level 1 position 5
How to cite: EC67848 was a gift from Wendy Harwood & Cristobal Uauy (Addgene plasmid # 209474 ; http://n2t.net/addgene:209474 ; RRID:Addgene_209474)
